Addgene plasmid #214479: AiP1277 - pAAV-AiE2051m-minBG-SYFP2-WPRE-BGHpA
Purpose: AiE2051m is an enhancer sequence, designed to drive AAV-mediated transgene expression in specific populations of brain cells
Depositing lab: Allen Institute for Brain Science & Bosiljka Tasic. Depositing organization: Allen Institute. Publication: A suite of enhancer AAVs and transgenic mouse lines for genetic access to cortical cell types. Ben-Simon Y, Hooper M, Narayan S, Daigle TL, Dwivedi D, Way SW, Oster A, Stafford DA, Mich JK, Taormina MJ, Martinez RA, Opitz-Araya X, Roth JR, Alexander JR, Allen S, Amster A, Arbuckle J, Ayala A, Baker PM, Bakken TE, Barcelli T, Barta S, Bendrick J, Bertagnolli D, Bielstein C, Bishwakarma P, Bowlus J, Boyer G, Brouner K, Casian B, Casper T, Chakka AB, Chakrabarty R, Chance RK, Chavan S, Clark M, Colbert K, Collman F, Daniel S, Departee M, DiValentin P, Donadio N, Dotson N, Egdorf T, Fliss T, Gabitto M, Garcia J, Gary A, Gasperini M, Gloe J, Goldy J, Gore BB, Graybuck L, Greisman N, Haeseleer F, Halterman C, Haradon Z, Hastings SD, Helback O, Ho W, Hockemeyer D, Huang C, Huff S, Hunker A, Johansen N, Jones D, Juneau Z, Kalmbach B, Kannan M, Khem S, Kussick E, Kutsal R, Larsen R, Lee C, Lee AY, Leibly M, Lenz GH, Li S, Liang E, Lusk N, Madigan Z, Malloy J, Malone J, McCue R, Melchor J, Mollenkopf T, Moosman S, Morin E, Newman D, Ng L, Ngo K, Omstead V, Otto S, Oyama A, Pena N, Pham T, Phillips E, Pom CA, Potekhina L, Ransford S, Ray PL, Rette D, Reynoldson C, Rimorin C, Rocha D, Ruiz A, Sanchez REA, Sawyer L, Sedeno-Cortes A, Sevigny JP, Shapovalova N, Shepard N, Shulga L, Sigler AR, Siverts L, Soliman S, Somasundaram S, Staats B, Stewart K, Szelenyi E, Tieu M, Trader C, Tran A, van Velthoven CTJ, Walker M, Wang Y, Weed N, Wirthlin M, Wood T, Wynalda B, Yao Z, Zhou T, Ariza J, Dee N, Reding M, Ronellenfitch K, Mufti S, Sunkin SM, Smith KA, Esposito L, Waters J, Thyagarajan B, Yao S, Lein ES, Zeng H, Levi BP, Ngai J, Ting JT, Tasic B. Cell. 2025 May 16:S0092-8674(25)00513-6. doi: 10.1016/j.cell.2025.05.002. PubMed 40403729.
Backbone
  Vector backbone: pAAV2
  Vector type: AAV
Growth in bacteria
  Bacterial resistance: Ampicillin, 100 μg/mL
  Growth temperature: 37°C
  Growth strain: NEB Stable
  Copy number: High Copy
Gene/Insert
  Gene/Insert name: SYFP2
  Species: Synthetic
  Promoter: minBG
  Cloning method: Gibson Cloning
Terms and licenses: Academic/Nonprofit Terms; Industry Terms: Not Available to Industry
Depositor comments: 5' Cloning Site: MluI (not destroyed), 3' Cloning Site: SgrAI (not destroyed). Please visit https://doi.org/10.1101/2024.06.10.597244 for bioRxiv preprint.
How to cite: AiP1277 - pAAV-AiE2051m-minBG-SYFP2-WPRE-BGHpA was a gift from Allen Institute for Brain Science & Bosiljka Tasic (Addgene plasmid # 214479 ; http://n2t.net/addgene:214479 ; RRID:Addgene_214479)
