[The description below was written by a language model from this plasmid's Addgene catalogue record and pLannotate feature annotations shown in this document.]
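Description:
AiP1277 - pAAV-AiE2051m-minBG-SYFP2-WPRE-BGHpA is an AAV transfer plasmid built on a pAAV2 backbone, intended for packaging a fluorescent reporter genome into recombinant adeno-associated virus for delivery to brain tissue. In bacteria it is maintained as a high-copy plasmid through a ColE1/pUC-type origin and selected with ampicillin via the β-lactamase gene and its native promoter. An f1 phage origin and small remnants of pBR322 bom and rop sequences are also present in the backbone. The annotated sequence is 4,584 nt.

The payload sits between AAV2 inverted terminal repeats, which supply the cis signals for genome replication and encapsidation. One ITR is annotated in full, while the other is detected only as two short fragments, so the annotation of that repeat is incomplete. Within the cassette, the AiE2051m enhancer is placed upstream of a minimal beta-globin promoter (minBG). The minimal promoter has little activity on its own, so expression depends on the enhancer, which is meant to restrict transcription to particular populations of brain cells. The record does not state which cell types it targets. Neither the enhancer nor minBG was recognised by the automated annotation, but the unannotated stretch between the SYFP2 coding sequence and the fragmentary ITR is where they would be expected. The expressed product is SYFP2, a rapidly maturing monomeric yellow fluorescent protein. It is followed by a WPRE, annotated as two fragments, which enhances transcript stability and expression, and by the bovine growth hormone polyadenylation signal. The enhancer was inserted by Gibson cloning between retained MluI and SgrAI sites. The construct serves as a reporter virus for labelling enhancer-defined cell types and assessing enhancer specificity, as part of a larger enhancer AAV collection for cortical cell types.
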