Features (pLannotate 1.2.2; 14 found; start..end, strand, type, name):
    123..174     +  misc_feature   bom (fragment): basis of mobility region from pBR322
    179..319     -  repeat_region  AAV2 ITR: inverted terminal repeat of adeno-associated virus serotype 2 inverted
    437..548     -  polyA_signal   bGH poly(A) signal: bovine growth hormone polyadenylation signal
    565..645     -  misc_feature   WPRE (fragment): woodchuck hepatitis virus posttranscriptional regulatory element
    651..808     -  misc_feature   WPRE (fragment): woodchuck hepatitis virus posttranscriptional regulatory element
    848..1564    -  CDS            SYFP2: SYFP2 is a basic (constitutively fluorescent) yellow fluorescent protein published in 2006, derived from Aequorea victoria. It is reported to be a very rapidly-maturing monomer with moderate acid sensitivity.
   2071..2098    -  repeat_region  AAV2 ITR (fragment): inverted terminal repeat of adeno-associated virus serotype 2 inverted
   2127..2154    -  repeat_region  AAV2 ITR (fragment): inverted terminal repeat of adeno-associated virus serotype 2 inverted
   2227..2815    -  rep_origin     ori: high-copy-number ColE1/pMB1/pBR322/pUC origin of replication
   2986..3846    -  CDS            AmpR: β-lactamase; bla; confers resistance to ampicillin, carbenicillin, and related antibiotics
   3847..3951    -  promoter       AmpR promoter: bla
   4046..4081    +  CDS            rop (fragment): Rop protein, which maintains plasmids at low copy number; rop
   4183..4232    +  misc_feature   bom (fragment): basis of mobility region from pBR322
   4233..104     -  rep_origin     f1 ori (across the origin) (sequence partly withheld): f1 bacteriophage origin of replication; arrow indicates direction of (+) strand synthesis
>Addgene plasmid #214479 | AiP1277 - pAAV-AiE2051m-minBG-SYFP2-WPRE-BGHpA | addgene full sequence | sequence record 438963 | Addgene NGS Result
GAAGAAAGCGAAAGGAGCGGGCGCTAA
[95 nt withheld, positions 28-122]
TATGCGGTGTGAAATACCGCACAGATGCGTAAGGAGAAAATACCGCATCAGGCGCCCCTGCAGGCAGCTG
CGCGCTCGCTCGCTCACTGAGGCCGCCCGGGCAAAGCCCGGGCGTCGGGCGACCTTTGGTCGCCCGGCCT
CAGTGAGCGAGCGAGCGCGCAGAGAGGGAGTGGCCAACTCCATCACTAGGGGTTCCTGCGGCCGCTCGGT
CCGCACGTGAGATCTCATGCCTGCTATTGTCTTCCCAATCCTCCCCCTTGCTGTCCTGCCCCACCCCACC
CCCCAGAATAGAATGACACCTACTCAGACAATGCGATGCAATTTCCTCATTTTATTAGGAAAGGACAGTG
GGAGTGGCACCTTCCAGGGTCAAGGAAGGCACGGGGGAGGGGCAAACAACAGATGGCTGGCAACTAGAAG
GCACAGTCGAAGATCTCTCGAGCCACGGAATTGTCAGTGCCCAACAGCCGAGCCCCTGTCCAGCAGCGGG
CAAGGCAGGCGGCGATGAGTTCCGCCGTGGCAAGAACTAACCAGGATTTATACAAGGAGGAGAAAATGAA
AGCCATACGGGAAGCAATAGCATGATACAAAGGCATTAAAGCAGCGTATCCACATAGCGTAAAAGGAGCA
ACATAGTTAAGAATACCAGTCAATCTTTCACAAATTTTGTAATCCAGAGGTTGATTATGATATCGAATTC
GCGGCCGCGGCGCGCCGTCGACTTACTTGTACAGCTCGTCCATGCCGAGAGTGATCCCGGCGGCGGTCAC
GAACTCCAGCAGGACCATGTGATCGCGCTTCTCGTTGGGGTCTTTGCTCAGCTTGGACTGGTAGCTCAGG
TAGTGGTTGTCGGGCAGCAGCACGGGGCCGTCGCCGATGGGGGTGTTCTGCTGGTAGTGGTCGGCGAGCT
GCACGCCGCCGTCCTCGATGTTGTGGCGGATCTTGAAGTTGGCCTTGATGCCGTTCTTCTGCTTGTCGGC
GGTGATATAGACGTTGTGGCTGTTGTAGTTGTACTCCAGCTTGTGCCCCAGGATGTTGCCGTCCTCCTTG
AAGTCGATGCCCTTCAGCTCGATGCGGTTCACCAGGGTGTCGCCCTCGAACTTCACCTCGGCGCGGGTCT
TGTAGTTGCCGTCGTCCTTGAAGAAGATGGTGCGCTCCTGGACGTAGCCTTCGGGCATGGCGGACTTGAA
GAAGTCGTGCTGCTTCATGTGGTCGGGGTAGCGGGCGAAGCACTGCACGCCGTAGCCCAGGGTGGTCACG
AGGGTGGGCCAGGGCACGGGCAGCTTGCCGGTGGTGCAGATCAGCTTCAGGGTCAGCTTGCCGTAGGTGG
CATCGCCCTCGCCCTCGCCGGACACGCTGAACTTGTGGCCGTTTACGTCGCCGTCCAGCTCGACCAGGAT
GGGCACCACCCCGGTGAACAGCTCCTCGCCCTTGCTCACCATGGTGGCGACCGGTAGCGCTAGCTTCGAA
AGATCTGGATCCCAGAAGCAAATGTAAGCAATAGATGGCTCTGCCCTGACTTTTATGCCCAGCCCGAGCT
CCTTAAGGCTGCAGTGACCACCCAATAATCATCTTGGGGAAACCACAGGATTCGGGTTTTAAAAGGAGTT
TTCTCCGTAGGACACACTGACTTGAATATCCTTGAAGGCCTGTGCATAAAGATGTCCACTTGGTATTTGG
AAGAAAAGGCTGACCTTTCCAAGAGAGATTAGACTCAGAATATAGACTTTGGAATGCTTACTCTAAAGGA
CACAGTTGACGTTGTGGGAGGTGCTGATTTCTTTTCCCCTGACACAGAATATGAAGTGATACGGCACTCA
GAGTTAAGAAACAGGGGTTGGAAGAGAGTTCTCAGCTAAAAACATGTTTGAAGATGGTAAAGGGAGTGTT
TCTAAAAGGACGCGTGCGGCCGCAGGAACCCCTAGTGATGGAGTTGGCCACTCCCTCTCTGCGCGCTCGC
TCGCTCACTGAGGCCGGGCGACCAAAGGTCGCCCGACGCCCGGGCGGCCTCAGTGAGCGAGCGAGCGCGC
AGCTGCCTGCAGGACATGTGAGCAAAAGGCCAGCAAAAGGCCAGGAACCGTAAAAAGGCCGCGTTGCTGG
CGTTTTTCCATAGGCTCCGCCCCCCTGACGAGCATCACAAAAATCGACGCTCAAGTCAGAGGTGGCGAAA
CCCGACAGGACTATAAAGATACCAGGCGTTTCCCCCTGGAAGCTCCCTCGTGCGCTCTCCTGTTCCGACC
CTGCCGCTTACCGGATACCTGTCCGCCTTTCTCCCTTCGGGAAGCGTGGCGCTTTCTCATAGCTCACGCT
GTAGGTATCTCAGTTCGGTGTAGGTCGTTCGCTCCAAGCTGGGCTGTGTGCACGAACCCCCCGTTCAGCC
CGACCGCTGCGCCTTATCCGGTAACTATCGTCTTGAGTCCAACCCGGTAAGACACGACTTATCGCCACTG
GCAGCAGCCACTGGTAACAGGATTAGCAGAGCGAGGTATGTAGGCGGTGCTACAGAGTTCTTGAAGTGGT
GGCCTAACTACGGCTACACTAGAAGAACAGTATTTGGTATCTGCGCTCTGCTGAAGCCAGTTACCTTCGG
AAAAAGAGTTGGTAGCTCTTGATCCGGCAAACAAACCACCGCTGGTAGCGGTGGTTTTTTTGTTTGCAAG
CAGCAGATTACGCGCAGAAAAAAAGGATCTCAAGAAGATCCTTTGATCTTTTCTACGGGGTCTGACGCTC
AGTGGAACGAAAACTCACGTTAAGGGATTTTGGTCATGAGATTATCAAAAAGGATCTTCACCTAGATCCT
TTTAAATTAAAAATGAAGTTTTAAATCAATCTAAAGTATATATGAGTAAACTTGGTCTGACAGTTACCAA
TGCTTAATCAGTGAGGCACCTATCTCAGCGATCTGTCTATTTCGTTCATCCATAGTTGCCTGACTCCCCG
TCGTGTAGATAACTACGATACGGGAGGGCTTACCATCTGGCCCCAGTGCTGCAATGATACCGCGAGACCC
ACGCTCACCGGCTCCAGATTTATCAGCAATAAACCAGCCAGCCGGAAGGGCCGAGCGCAGAAGTGGTCCT
GCAACTTTATCCGCCTCCATCCAGTCTATTAATTGTTGCCGGGAAGCTAGAGTAAGTAGTTCGCCAGTTA
ATAGTTTGCGCAACGTTGTTGCCATTGCTACAGGCATCGTGGTGTCACGCTCGTCGTTTGGTATGGCTTC
ATTCAGCTCCGGTTCCCAACGATCAAGGCGAGTTACATGATCCCCCATGTTGTGCAAAAAAGCGGTTAGC
TCCTTCGGTCCTCCGATCGTTGTCAGAAGTAAGTTGGCCGCAGTGTTATCACTCATGGTTATGGCAGCAC
TGCATAATTCTCTTACTGTCATGCCATCCGTAAGATGCTTTTCTGTGACTGGTGAGTACTCAACCAAGTC
ATTCTGAGAATAGTGTATGCGGCGACCGAGTTGCTCTTGCCCGGCGTCAATACGGGATAATACCGCGCCA
CATAGCAGAACTTTAAAAGTGCTCATCATTGGAAAACGTTCTTCGGGGCGAAAACTCTCAAGGATCTTAC
CGCTGTTGAGATCCAGTTCGATGTAACCCACTCGTGCACCCAACTGATCTTCAGCATCTTTTACTTTCAC
CAGCGTTTCTGGGTGAGCAAAAACAGGAAGGCAAAATGCCGCAAAAAAGGGAATAAGGGCGACACGGAAA
TGTTGAATACTCATACTCTTCCTTTTTCAATATTATTGAAGCATTTATCAGGGTTATTGTCTCATGAGCG
GATACATATTTGAATGTATTTAGAAAAATAAACAAATAGGGGTTCCGCGCACATTTCCCCGAAAAGTGCC
ACCTGACGTCTAAGAAACCATTATTATCATGACATTAACCTATAAAAATAGGCGTATCACGAGGCCCTTT
CGTCTCGCGCGTTTCGGTGATGACGGTGAAAACCTCTGACACATGCAGCTCCCGGAGACGGTCACAGCTT
GTCTGTAAGCGGATGCCGGGAGCAGACAAGCCCGTCAGGGCGCGTCAGCGGGTGTTGGCGGGTGTCGGGG
CTGGCTTAACTATGCGGCATCAGAGCAGATTGTACTGAGAGTGCACCATAAAATTGTAAACGTTAATATT
TTGTTAAAATTCGCGTTAAATTTTTGTTAAATCAGCTCATTTTTTAACCAATAGACCGAAATCGGCAAAA
TCCCTTATAAATCAAAAGAATAGCCCGAGATAGAGT
[37 nt withheld, positions 4359-4395]
AAAGAACGTGGACTCCAACGTCAAAGG
[141 nt withheld, positions 4423-4563]
GAACGTGGCGAGAAAGGAAGG
